Addgene plasmid #175431: pJP-HBB-nLuc
Purpose: Expresses nLuc with 5' leader of human beta globin (HBB) in mammalian cells.
Depositing lab: Britt Glaunsinger. Depositing organization: University of California, Berkeley. Publication: The N-terminal domain of SARS-CoV-2 nsp1 plays key roles in suppression of cellular gene expression and preservation of viral gene expression. Mendez AS, Ly M, Gonzalez-Sanchez AM, Hartenian E, Ingolia NT, Cate JH, Glaunsinger BA. Cell Rep. 2021 Oct 19;37(3):109841. doi: 10.1016/j.celrep.2021.109841. Epub 2021 Sep 30. PubMed 34624207.
Backbone
  Vector backbone: pJP
  Backbone size w/o insert (bp): 7336
  Total vector size (bp): 7908
  Vector type: Mammalian Expression
  Selectable markers: Puromycin
Growth in bacteria
  Bacterial resistance: Ampicillin, 100 μg/mL
  Growth temperature: 37°C
  Growth strain: DH5alpha
  Copy number: High Copy
Gene/Insert
  Gene/Insert name: nLUC plus 5' HBB leader (alt name: HBB-nLuc)
  Species: H. sapiens (human)
  Insert size (bp): 578
  Promoter: CMV
  Cloning method: Unknown
  Sequencing primers: 5′ CMV forward; 3′ hPGK reverse
Terms and licenses: Academic/Nonprofit Terms; Industry Terms: Not Available to Industry
How to cite: pJP-HBB-nLuc was a gift from Britt Glaunsinger (Addgene plasmid # 175431 ; http://n2t.net/addgene:175431 ; RRID:Addgene_175431)
