[The description below was written by a language model from this plasmid's Addgene catalogue record and pLannotate feature annotations shown in this document.]
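Description:
pJP-HBB-nLuc is a 7.9 kb mammalian expression plasmid built on the pJP backbone. The catalogue lists it simply as a mammalian expression vector, but the feature table shows the architecture of a third-generation, self-inactivating HIV-1 lentiviral transfer vector. An RSV promoter drives a truncated 5' LTR, followed by the Ψ packaging signal with a gag fragment, the Rev response element, a cPPT/CTS and a ΔU3 3' LTR, with an SV40 poly(A) signal and SV40 origin downstream. In E. coli it is maintained at high copy through a ColE1/pUC-type origin and selected with ampicillin (AmpR). An f1 origin and remnants of a lac/lacZα cloning region flanked by T3 and T7 promoters are also present.

The payload is a human codon-optimised NanoLuc luciferase (Nluc) reporter placed behind a CMV promoter with a partial CMV enhancer. The short interval between the promoter and the Nluc coding sequence is not annotated, but according to the record it carries the 5' leader of human beta-globin (HBB), so the reporter mRNA bears a cellular-type 5' untranslated region. A fragment of a U6 promoter lies just upstream of the CMV element and appears to be a backbone remnant. After the cPPT/CTS, a human PGK promoter drives puromycin N-acetyltransferase, allowing puromycin selection of mammalian cells.

The stated purpose is expression of nLuc with the HBB leader in mammalian cells. The associated publication concerns SARS-CoV-2 nsp1 and its suppression of cellular gene expression alongside preservation of viral gene expression. This suggests use as a luminescent reporter representing a host mRNA leader, although the record does not describe the assay design.
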