Features (pLannotate 1.2.2; 28 found; start..end, strand, type, name):
    379..471     +  CDS            lacI (fragment): lac repressor; lacI; The lac repressor binds to the lac operator to inhibit transcription in E. coli. This inhibition can be relieved by adding lactose or isopropyl-β-D-thiogalactopyranoside (IPTG).
    484..505     +  protein_bind   CAP binding site: CAP binding activates transcription in the presence of cAMP. E. coli catabolite activator protein
    520..550     +  promoter       lac promoter: promoter for the E. coli lac operon
    558..574     +  protein_bind   lac operator: The lac repressor binds to the lac operator to inhibit transcription in E. coli. This inhibition can be relieved by adding lactose or isopropyl-β-D-thiogalactopyranoside (IPTG). lac repressor encoded by lacI
    619..637     +  promoter       T3 promoter: promoter for bacteriophage T3 RNA polymerase
    665..891     +  promoter       RSV promoter: Rous sarcoma virus enhancer/promoter
    892..1072    +  LTR            5' LTR (truncated): truncated 5' long terminal repeat (LTR) from HIV-1
   1119..1244    +  misc_feature   HIV-1 Ψ: packaging signal of human immunodeficiency virus type 1
   1228..1591    +  CDS            HIV-1 gag (fragment): gag protein from human immunodeficiency virus 1; gag
   1737..1970    +  misc_feature   RRE: The Rev response element (RRE) of HIV-1 allows for Rev-dependent mRNA export from the nucleus to the cytoplasm.
   2347..2447    +  CDS            Rev (fragment): human immunodeficiency virus 1 (HIV-1) Rev protein; rev; enhances nuclear export of unspliced and incompletely spliced viral mRNAs
   2497..2680    +  promoter       U6 promoter (fragment): RNA polymerase III promoter for human U6 snRNA
   2671..2805    +  enhancer       CMV enhancer (fragment): human cytomegalovirus immediate early enhancer; contains an 18-bp deletion relative to the standard CMV enhancer
   2806..3009    +  promoter       CMV promoter: human cytomegalovirus (CMV) immediate early promoter
   3097..3612    +  CDS            Nluc: NanoLuc® luciferase human codon-optimized
   3666..3783    +  misc_feature   cPPT/CTS: central polypurine tract and central termination sequence of HIV-1
   3832..4342    +  promoter       hPGK promoter: human phosphoglycerate kinase 1 promoter
   4364..4963    +  CDS            PuroR: puromycin N-acetyltransferase; pac from Streptomyces alboniger; confers resistance to puromycin
   5006..5089    +  CDS            nef (fragment): NEF_HV1Z2 - Experimental evidence at protein level: Swiss-Prot protein existence level 1. Extracellular Nef protein targets CD4(+) T-lymphocytes for apoptosis by interacting with CXCR4 surface receptors. From Human immunodeficiency virus type 1 group M subtype D (isolate Z2/CDC-Z34) (HIV-1).
   5091..5324    +  LTR            3' LTR (ΔU3): self-inactivating 3' long terminal repeat (LTR) from HIV-1
   5396..5517    +  polyA_signal   SV40 poly(A) signal: SV40 polyadenylation signal
   5557..5692    +  rep_origin     SV40 ori: SV40 origin of replication
   5713..5731    -  promoter       T7 promoter: promoter for bacteriophage T7 RNA polymerase
   5739..5894    +  CDS            lacZα (fragment): LacZα fragment of β-galactosidase; lacZ fragment
   5899..6327    +  rep_origin     f1 ori (sequence partly withheld): f1 bacteriophage origin of replication; arrow indicates direction of (+) strand synthesis
   6380..6484    +  promoter       AmpR promoter: bla
   6485..7345    +  CDS            AmpR: β-lactamase; bla; confers resistance to ampicillin, carbenicillin, and related antibiotics
   7516..196     +  rep_origin     ori (across the origin): high-copy-number ColE1/pMB1/pBR322/pUC origin of replication
>Addgene plasmid #175431 | pJP-HBB-nLuc | addgene full sequence | sequence record 345040 | Addgene NGS Result
ATGAGAAAGCGCCACGCTTCCCGAAGGGAGAAAGGCGGACAGGTATCCGGTAAGCGGCAGGGTCGGAACA
GGAGAGCGCACGAGGGAGCTTCCAGGGGGAAACGCCTGGTATCTTTATAGTCCTGTCGGGTTTCGCCACC
TCTGACTTGAGCGTCGATTTTTGTGATGCTCGTCAGGGGGGCGGAGCCTATGGAAAAACGCCAGCAACGC
GGCCTTTTTACGGTTCCTGGCCTTTTGCTGGCCTTTTGCTCACATGTTCTTTCCTGCGTTATCCCCTGAT
TCTGTGGATAACCGTATTACCGCCTTTGAGTGAGCTGATACCGCTCGCCGCAGCCGAACGACCGAGCGCA
GCGAGTCAGTGAGCGAGGAAGCGGAAGAGCGCCCAATACGCAAACCGCCTCTCCCCGCGCGTTGGCCGAT
TCATTAATGCAGCTGGCACGACAGGTTTCCCGACTGGAAAGCGGGCAGTGAGCGCAACGCAATTAATGTG
AGTTAGCTCACTCATTAGGCACCCCAGGCTTTACACTTTATGCTTCCGGCTCGTATGTTGTGTGGAATTG
TGAGCGGATAACAATTTCACACAGGAAACAGCTATGACCATGATTACGCCAAGCGCGCAATTAACCCTCA
CTAAAGGGAACAAAAGCTGGAGCTGCAAGCTTAATGTAGTCTTATGCAATACTCTTGTAGTCTTGCAACA
TGGTAACGATGAGTTAGCAACATGCCTTACAAGGAGAGAAAAAGCACCGTGCATGCCGATTGGTGGAAGT
AAGGTGGTACGATCGTGCCTTATTAGGAAGGCAACAGACGGGTCTGACATGGATTGGACGAACCACTGAA
TTGCCGCATTGCAGAGATATTGTATTTAAGTGCCTAGCTCGATACATAAACGGGTCTCTCTGGTTAGACC
AGATCTGAGCCTGGGAGCTCTCTGGCTAACTAGGGAACCCACTGCTTAAGCCTCAATAAAGCTTGCCTTG
AGTGCTTCAAGTAGTGTGTGCCCGTCTGTTGTGTGACTCTGGTAACTAGAGATCCCTCAGACCCTTTTAG
TCAGTGTGGAAAATCTCTAGCAGTGGCGCCCGAACAGGGACTTGAAAGCGAAAGGGAAACCAGAGGAGCT
CTCTCGACGCAGGACTCGGCTTGCTGAAGCGCGCACGGCAAGAGGCGAGGGGCGGCGACTGGTGAGTACG
CCAAAAATTTTGACTAGCGGAGGCTAGAAGGAGAGAGATGGGTGCGAGAGCGTCAGTATTAAGCGGGGGA
GAATTAGATCGCGATGGGAAAAAATTCGGTTAAGGCCAGGGGGAAAGAAAAAATATAAATTAAAACATAT
AGTATGGGCAAGCAGGGAGCTAGAACGATTCGCAGTTAATCCTGGCCTGTTAGAAACATCAGAAGGCTGT
AGACAAATACTGGGACAGCTACAACCATCCCTTCAGACAGGATCAGAAGAACTTAGATCATTATATAATA
CAGTAGCAACCCTCTATTGTGTGCATCAAAGGATAGAGATAAAAGACACCAAGGAAGCTTTAGACAAGAT
AGAGGAAGAGCAAAACAAAAGTAAGACCACCGCACAGCAAGCGGCCGCTGATCTTCAGACCTGGAGGAGG
AGATATGAGGGACAATTGGAGAAGTGAATTATATAAATATAAAGTAGTAAAAATTGAACCATTAGGAGTA
GCACCCACCAAGGCAAAGAGAAGAGTGGTGCAGAGAGAAAAAAGAGCAGTGGGAATAGGAGCTTTGTTCC
TTGGGTTCTTGGGAGCAGCAGGAAGCACTATGGGCGCAGCGTCAATGACGCTGACGGTACAGGCCAGACA
ATTATTGTCTGGTATAGTGCAGCAGCAGAACAATTTGCTGAGGGCTATTGAGGCGCAACAGCATCTGTTG
CAACTCACAGTCTGGGGCATCAAGCAGCTCCAGGCAAGAATCCTGGCTGTGGAAAGATACCTAAAGGATC
AACAGCTCCTGGGGATTTGGGGTTGCTCTGGAAAACTCATTTGCACCACTGCTGTGCCTTGGAATGCTAG
TTGGAGTAATAAATCTCTGGAACAGATTTGGAATCACACGACCTGGATGGAGTGGGACAGAGAAATTAAC
AATTACACAAGCTTAATACACTCCTTAATTGAAGAATCGCAAAACCAGCAAGAAAAGAATGAACAAGAAT
TATTGGAATTAGATAAATGGGCAAGTTTGTGGAATTGGTTTAACATAACAAATTGGCTGTGGTATATAAA
ATTATTCATAATGATAGTAGGAGGCTTGGTAGGTTTAAGAATAGTTTTTGCTGTACTTTCTATAGTGAAT
AGAGTTAGGCAGGGATATTCACCATTATCGTTTCAGACCCACCTCCCAACCCCGAGGGGACCCGACAGGC
CCGAAGGAATAGAAGAAGAAGGTGGAGAGAGAGACAGAGACAGATCCATTCGATTAGTGAACGGATCTCG
ACGGTATCGATCACGAGACTAGCCTCGAGCGGCCGCCCCCTTCACCGAGGGCCTATTTCCCATGATTCCT
TCATATTTGCATATACGATACAAGGCTGTTAGAGAGATAATTGGAATTAATTTGACTGTAAACACAAAGA
TATTAGTACAAAATACGTGACGTAGAAAGTAATAATTTCTTGGGTAGTTTGCAGTTTTAAAATTATGTTT
TAAAATGGACTATCATATGCCAAGTACGCCCCCTATTGACGTCAATGACGGTAAATGGCCCGCCTGGCAT
TATGCCCAGTACATGACCTTATGGGACTTTCCTACTTGGCAGTACATCTACGTATTAGTCATCGCTATTA
CCATGGTGATGCGGTTTTGGCAGTACATCAATGGGCGTGGATAGCGGTTTGACTCACGGGGATTTCCAAG
TCTCCACCCCATTGACGTCAATGGGAGTTTGTTTTGGCACCAAAATCAACGGGACTTTCCAAAATGTCGT
AACAACTCCGCCCCATTGACGCAAATGGGCGGTAGGCGTGTACGGTGGGAGGTCTATATAAGCAGAGCTG
GTTTAGTGAACCGTCAGATCCGCTAGCGCTACATTTGCTTCTGACACAACTGTGTTCACTAGCAACCTCA
AACAGACACCGCCACCATGGTCTTCACACTCGAAGATTTCGTTGGGGACTGGCGACAGACAGCCGGCTAC
AACCTGGACCAAGTCCTTGAACAGGGAGGTGTGTCCAGTTTGTTTCAGAATCTCGGGGTGTCCGTAACTC
CGATCCAAAGGATTGTCCTGAGCGGTGAAAATGGGCTGAAGATCGACATCCATGTCATCATCCCGTATGA
AGGTCTGAGCGGCGACCAAATGGGCCAGATCGAAAAAATTTTTAAGGTGGTGTACCCTGTGGATGATCAT
CACTTTAAGGTGATCCTGCACTATGGCACACTGGTAATCGACGGGGTTACGCCGAACATGATCGACTATT
TCGGACGGCCGTATGAAGGCATCGCCGTGTTCGACGGCAAAAAGATCACTGTAACAGGGACCCTGTGGAA
CGGCAACAAAATTATCGACGAGCGCCTGATCAACCCCGACGGCTCCCTGCTGTTCCGAGTAACCATCAAC
GGAGTGACCGGCTGGCGGCTGTGCGAACGCATTCTGGCGTAAGATATCTCTAGAGAATTCTCGACCTCGA
GACAAATGGCAGTATTCATCCACAATTTTAAAAGAAAAGGGGGGATTGGGGGGTACAGTGCAGGGGAAAG
AATAGTAGACATAATAGCAACAGACATACAAACTAAAGAATTACAAAAACAAATTACAAAAATTCAAAAT
TTTCGGGTTTATTACAGGGACAGCAGAGATCCACTTTGGCCGCGGCTCGAGGGGGTTGGGGTTGCGCCTT
TTCCAAGGCAGCCCTGGGTTTGCGCAGGGACGCGGCTGCTCTGGGCGTGGTTCCGGGAAACGCAGCGGCG
CCGACCCTGGGTCTCGCACATTCTTCACGTCCGTTCGCAGCGTCACCCGGATCTTCGCCGCTACCCTTGT
GGGCCCCCCGGCGACGCTTCCTGCTCCGCCCCTAAGTCGGGAAGGTTCCTTGCGGTTCGCGGCGTGCCGG
ACGTGACAAACGGAAGCCGCACGTCTCACTAGTACCCTCGCAGACGGACAGCGCCAGGGAGCAATGGCAG
CGCGCCGACCGCGATGGGCTGTGGCCAATAGCGGCTGCTCAGCAGGGCGCGCCGAGAGCAGCGGCCGGGA
AGGGGCGGTGCGGGAGGCGGGGTGTGGGGCGGTAGTGTGGGCCCTGTTCCTGCCCGCGCGGTGTTCCGCA
TTCTGCAAGCCTCCGGAGCGCACGTCGGCAGTCGGCTCCCTCGTTGACCGAATCACCGACCTCTCTCCCC
AGGGGGATCCACCGGAGCTTACCATGACCGAGTACAAGCCCACGGTGCGCCTCGCCACCCGCGACGACGT
CCCCAGGGCCGTACGCACCCTCGCCGCCGCGTTCGCCGACTACCCCGCCACGCGCCACACCGTCGATCCG
GACCGCCACATCGAGCGGGTCACCGAGCTGCAAGAACTCTTCCTCACGCGCGTCGGGCTCGACATCGGCA
AGGTGTGGGTCGCGGACGACGGCGCCGCGGTGGCGGTCTGGACCACGCCGGAGAGCGTCGAAGCGGGGGC
GGTGTTCGCCGAGATCGGCCCGCGCATGGCCGAGTTGAGCGGTTCCCGGCTGGCCGCGCAGCAACAGATG
GAAGGCCTCCTGGCGCCGCACCGGCCCAAGGAGCCCGCGTGGTTCCTGGCCACCGTCGGCGTCTCGCCCG
ACCACCAGGGCAAGGGTCTGGGCAGCGCCGTCGTGCTCCCCGGAGTGGAGGCGGCCGAGCGCGCCGGGGT
GCCCGCCTTCCTGGAGACCTCCGCGCCCCGCAACCTCCCCTTCTACGAGCGGCTCGGCTTCACCGTCACC
GCCGACGTCGAGGTGCCCGAAGGACCGCGCACCTGGTGCATGACCCGCAAGCCCGGTGCCTGACGCCCGC
CCCACGACCCGCAGCGCCCGACCGAAAGGAGCGCACGACCCCATGCATCGGTACCTTTAAGACCAATGAC
TTACAAGGCAGCTGTAGATCTTAGCCACTTTTTAAAAGAAAAGGGGGGACTGGAAGGGCTAATTCACTCC
CAACGAAGACAAGATCTGCTTTTTGCTTGTACTGGGTCTCTCTGGTTAGACCAGATCTGAGCCTGGGAGC
TCTCTGGCTAACTAGGGAACCCACTGCTTAAGCCTCAATAAAGCTTGCCTTGAGTGCTTCAAGTAGTGTG
TGCCCGTCTGTTGTGTGACTCTGGTAACTAGAGATCCCTCAGACCCTTTTAGTCAGTGTGGAAAATCTCT
AGCAGTAGTAGTTCATGTCATCTTATTATTCAGTATTTATAACTTGCAAAGAAATGAATATCAGAGAGTG
AGAGGAACTTGTTTATTGCAGCTTATAATGGTTACAAATAAAGCAATAGCATCACAAATTTCACAAATAA
AGCATTTTTTTCACTGCATTCTAGTTGTGGTTTGTCCAAACTCATCAATGTATCTTATCATGTCTGGCTC
TAGCTATCCCGCCCCTAACTCCGCCCATCCCGCCCCTAACTCCGCCCAGTTCCGCCCATTCTCCGCCCCA
TGGCTGACTAATTTTTTTTATTTATGCAGAGGCCGAGGCCGCCTCGGCCTCTGAGCTATTCCAGAAGTAG
TGAGGAGGCTTTTTTGGAGGCCTAGGGACGTACCCAATTCGCCCTATAGTGAGTCGTATTACGCGCGCTC
ACTGGCCGTCGTTTTACAACGTCGTGACTGGGAAAACCCTGGCGTTACCCAACTTAATCGCCTTGCAGCA
CATCCCCCTTTCGCCAGCTGGCGTAATAGCGAAGAGGCCCGCACCGATCGCCCTTCCCAACAGTTGCGCA
GCCTGAATGGCGAATGGG
[124 nt withheld, positions 5899-6022]
C
[91 nt withheld, positions 6024-6114]
A
[49 nt withheld, positions 6116-6164]
CCTTTGACGTTGGAGTCCACGTTCTTT
[37 nt withheld, positions 6192-6228]
ACCCTATCTCGGTCTATTCTTTTGATTTATAAGGGATTTTGCCGATTTCGGCCTATTGGTTAAAAAATGA
GCTGATTTAACAAAAATTTAACGCGAATTTTAACAAAATATTAACGCTTACAATTTAGGTGGCACTTTTC
GGGGAAATGTGCGCGGAACCCCTATTTGTTTATTTTTCTAAATACATTCAAATATGTATCCGCTCATGAG
ACAATAACCCTGATAAATGCTTCAATAATATTGAAAAAGGAAGAGTATGAGTATTCAACATTTCCGTGTC
GCCCTTATTCCCTTTTTTGCGGCATTTTGCCTTCCTGTTTTTGCTCACCCAGAAACGCTGGTGAAAGTAA
AAGATGCTGAAGATCAGTTGGGTGCACGAGTGGGTTACATCGAACTGGATCTCAACAGCGGTAAGATCCT
TGAGAGTTTTCGCCCCGAAGAACGTTTTCCAATGATGAGCACTTTTAAAGTTCTGCTATGTGGCGCGGTA
TTATCCCGTATTGACGCCGGGCAAGAGCAACTCGGTCGCCGCATACACTATTCTCAGAATGACTTGGTTG
AGTACTCACCAGTCACAGAAAAGCATCTTACGGATGGCATGACAGTAAGAGAATTATGCAGTGCTGCCAT
AACCATGAGTGATAACACTGCGGCCAACTTACTTCTGACAACGATCGGAGGACCGAAGGAGCTAACCGCT
TTTTTGCACAACATGGGGGATCATGTAACTCGCCTTGATCGTTGGGAACCGGAGCTGAATGAAGCCATAC
CAAACGACGAGCGTGACACCACGATGCCTGTAGCAATGGCAACAACGTTGCGCAAACTATTAACTGGCGA
ACTACTTACTCTAGCTTCCCGGCAACAATTAATAGACTGGATGGAGGCGGATAAAGTTGCAGGACCACTT
CTGCGCTCGGCCCTTCCGGCTGGCTGGTTTATTGCTGATAAATCTGGAGCCGGTGAGCGTGGGTCTCGCG
GTATCATTGCAGCACTGGGGCCAGATGGTAAGCCCTCCCGTATCGTAGTTATCTACACGACGGGGAGTCA
GGCAACTATGGATGAACGAAATAGACAGATCGCTGAGATAGGTGCCTCACTGATTAAGCATTGGTAACTG
TCAGACCAAGTTTACTCATATATACTTTAGATTGATTTAAAACTTCATTTTTAATTTAAAAGGATCTAGG
TGAAGATCCTTTTTGATAATCTCATGACCAAAATCCCTTAACGTGAGTTTTCGTTCCACTGAGCGTCAGA
CCCCGTAGAAAAGATCAAAGGATCTTCTTGAGATCCTTTTTTTCTGCGCGTAATCTGCTGCTTGCAAACA
AAAAAACCACCGCTACCAGCGGTGGTTTGTTTGCCGGATCAAGAGCTACCAACTCTTTTTCCGAAGGTAA
CTGGCTTCAGCAGAGCGCAGATACCAAATACTGTTCTTCTAGTGTAGCCGTAGTTAGGCCACCACTTCAA
GAACTCTGTAGCACCGCCTACATACCTCGCTCTGCTAATCCTGTTACCAGTGGCTGCTGCCAGTGGCGAT
AAGTCGTGTCTTACCGGGTTGGACTCAAGACGATAGTTACCGGATAAGGCGCAGCGGTCGGGCTGAACGG
GGGGTTCGTGCACACAGCCCAGCTTGGAGCGAACGACCTACACCGAACTGAGATACCTACAGCGTGAGCT
